>Addgene plasmid #232509 | pBEL2802 | addgene full sequence | sequence record 464787 | Addgene NGS Result
CATTCAGAGAAGAAACCAATTGTCCATATTGCATCAGACATTGCCGTCACTGCGTCTTTTACTGGCTCTT
CTCGCTAACCAAACCGGTAACCCCGCTTATTAAAAGCATTCTGTAACAAAGCGGGACCAAAGCCATGACA
AAAACGCGTAACAAAAGTGTCTATAATCACGGCAGAAAAGTCCACATTGATTATTTGCACGGCGTCACAC
TTTGCTATGCCATAGCATTTTTATCCATAAGATTAGCGGATCCTACCTGACGCTTTTTATCGCAACTCTC
TACTGTTTCTCCATACCCGTTTTTTTGGGCTAGCCGAAGGGTGAATTATGCATCACCACCATCACCATCA
GCATCAACACGAAAATCTGTATTTTCAGGGGATGGCTCTTAACACACCACAAATTACGCCGACAAAAAAG
ATAACAGTGAGGGCAATCGGCGAGGAACTGCCGCGTGGTGATTACCAACGTTGCCCGCAATGTGACATGC
TGTTTAGCCTGCCCGAGATAAATTCTCATCAAAGTGCCTATTGTCCGCGCTGTCAGGCAAAAATTCGTGA
CGGGCGCGACTGGTCGCTAACGCGCCTGGCGGCAATGGCCTTCACCATGCTGTTGCTTATGCCGTTTGCC
TGGGGCGAACCGCTGTTGCATATCTGGCTGTTAGGCATTCGTATTGACGCCAACGTTATGCAAGGCATCT
GGCAAATGACCAAACAGGGCGATGCGATAACGGGGTCGATGGTCTTTTTCTCTGTTATTGGTGCCCCGCT
CATTCTGGTGACCTCCATAGCTTATTTATGGTTTGGTAACCGACTGGGAATGAATTTACGTCCGGTACTG
CTGATGCTTGAGCGACTTAAAGAGTGGGTAATGCTCGATATCTACCTGGTCGGCATTGGCGTTGCTTCTA
TAAAGGTACAGGATTATGCCCATATCCAGGCTGGTGTCGGCTTGTTCTCTTTTGTGGCGTTGGTGATTTT
AACGACGGTGACGTTGTCACATCTTAATGTCGAAGAACTGTGGGAGCGATTTTATCCGCAGCGCCCCGCT
TGACGAAGGGTGAATTATGACGCGTAGGGACGAGAAACTTCGTGTCTGCCTTGGGTGCCATTTTACCGGC
TATCCAGATCAGCGTGGTCGCTGCCCGCGTTGCCATATCCCGCTACGCCTGCGTCGCCGTCATAGTCTGC
AAAAATCTTGGGCGGCGCTGTTAGCGTCAATCGTTTTATTGTTACCTGCCAACCTGTTGCCTATTTCTAT
CATTTATCTGAACGGAGGACGGCAGGAAGATACAATTCTTTCCGGAATTATGTCGCTGGCAAGTAGCAAC
ATTGCGGTTGCAGGAATCGTGTTTATCGCCAGTATTCTGGTCCCGTTTACTAAAGTGATCGTCATGTTCA
CTTTACTGTTGAGCATTCATTTTAAATCTCAGCAAGGTTTACGCACACGCATTCTGTTACTGCGGATGGT
GACCTGGATTGGTCGCTGGTCGATGCTCGACCTGTTTGTCATATCTTTAACCATGTCGCTGATTAATCGC
GATCAGATCCTCGCTTTTACTATGGGACCGGCTGCGTTTTATTTCGGCGCAGCGGTAATTTTGACTATTC
TTGCTGTGGAATGGCTGGACAGCCGCTTACTTTGGGATGCACATGAGTCAGGAAACGCCCGCTTCGACGA
CTGAAGCGCAGATTAAAAATAAACGCCGTATCTCACCTTTCTGGCTGCTGCCGTTCATCGCGCTAATGAT
TGCCAGTTGGCTGATTTGGGACAGTTATCAGGACCGGGGTAATACCGTCACCATCGACTTTATGTCGGCG
GATGGTATTGTTCCAGGCCGTACGCCTGTTCGTTATCAGGGCGTTGAAGTCGGAACAGTGCAGGATATCA
GCCTCAGCGACGATCTTCGTAAGATTGAAGTCAAGGTCAGCATCAAGTCCGATATGAAAGATGCGCTGCG
CGAAGAGACTCAGTTCTGGCTGGTGACGCCAAAAGCATCGTTGGCAGGTGTCTCCGGGCTGGACGCCCTC
GTCGGTGGGAACTATATCGGCATGATGCCGGGTAAAGGTAAAGAGCAGGATCACTTTGTCGCACTCGATA
CCCAACCGAAATATCGGCTGGACAATGGCGATCTGATGATCCACCTGCAAGCCCCCGATCTCGGTTCGCT
GAACAGCGGTTCATTGGTCTATTTCCGCAAGATCCCGGTGGGAAAAGTCTACGACTATGCCATCAATCCC
AACAAGCAAGGCGTGGTGATTGATGTCCTGATCGAGCGGCGTTTTACCGATCTGGTGAAAAAAGGTAGCC
GTTTCTGGAACGTTTCCGGCGTTGATGCCAACGTCAGTATCAGTGGCGCGAAGGTGAAACTGGAAAGCCT
GGCGGCACTGGTTAACGGTGCGATTGCCTTCGATTCACCAGAAGAGTCGAAACCTGCCGAGGCGGAAGAT
ACCTTTGGTCTGTATGAAGATCTGGCCCACAGCCAGCGTGGCGTAATAATAAAACTGGAACTGCCGAGTG
GGGCCGGATTAACCGCCGACTCGACGCCGTTAATGTATCAGGGGCTGGAAGTCGGACAGCTGACTAAACT
GGATTTAAATCCTGGTGGTAAAGTCACAGGGGAAATGACCGTTGATCCCAGCGTCGTTACCCTGCTTCGT
GAAAATACCCGCATCGAATTACGCAACCCGAAATTATCCCTTAGCGATGCTAATCTCAGCGCCCTGCTGA
CCGGCAAAACCTTCGAGCTGGTGCCCGGCGATGGCGAGCCACGCAAAGAGTTCGTTGTTGTGCCAGGCGA
AAAAGCACTGCTGCATGAACCTGATGTTCTGACGCTGACCCTGACCGCGCCGGAAAGTTACGGTATTGAT
GCGGGTCAGCCGCTCATTCTTCACGGCGTGCAGGTAGGCCAGGTTATCGATCGTAAACTCACCAGCAAAG
GCGTCACCTTTACCGTCGCCATCGAGCCTCAGCATCGCGAACTGGTAAAAGGCGATAGCAAATTTGTCGT
CAACAGCCGTGTCGATGTGAAGGTGGGGCTGGATGGCGTTGAGTTTCTCGGTGCCAGCGCCTCAGAATGG
ATCAATGGCGGGATACGTATTCTGCCGGGCGATAAAGGTGAGATGAAAGCCAGCTATCCACTGTATGCCA
ATTTGGAAAAAGCGCTGGAGAACAGCCTTAGCGATTTACCCACCACAACCGTGAGTTTGAGTGCAGAGAC
GCTGCCGGATGTGCAGGCAGGATCGGTAGTGCTGTACCGTAAATTTGAAGTTGGTGAAGTGATTACCGTG
CGTCCGCGAGCTAACGCGTTTGATATCGATCTGCATATTAAGCCGGAGTATCGCAACCTTCTGACCAGCA
ATAGCGTGTTCTGGGCAGAAGGCGGGGCGAAAGTTCAGCTGAATGGTAGTGGTCTGACCGTACAGGCATC
CCCGCTCTCCAGAGCATTAAAGGGAGCCATTAGCTTCGACAACCTCAGCGGTGCCAGCGCCAGTCAGCGT
AAAGGCGATAAGCGTATTCTGTATGCTTCCGAAACAGCGGCCCGTGCGGTTGGCGGGCAGATTACGCTTC
ACGCTTTCGATGCCGGAAAACTGGCGGTCGGGATGCCAATTCGCTATCTCGGTATTGATATCGGGCAAAT
CCAGACGCTGGATCTGATTACCGCACGCAATGAAGTACAGGCAAAGGCGGTACTTTACCCGGAATATGTC
CAGACCTTTGCTCGCGGTGGTACGCGCTTCTCAGTGGTCACACCGCAAATTTCGGCAGCTGGCGTTGAGC
ATCTTGATACTATCCTCCAGCCGTATATCAACGTCGAACCAGGCCGGGGCAATCCTCGCCGCGACTTTGA
ATTACAAGAGGCCACCATTACTGATTCGCGTTACCTGGATGGCTTAAGCATTATTGTTGAAGCGCCGGAA
GCCGGTTCGTTAGGCATCGGTACGCCTGTGCTGTTCCGTGGTCTGGAAGTCGGTACGGTTACAGGAATGA
CGCTGGGGACATTGTCAGATCGCGTGATGATTGCGATGCGCATCAGTAAACGCTATCAACACCTGGTGCG
TAACAATTCCGTCTTCTGGTTGGCATCGGGTTACAGTCTGGACTTTGGTCTGACGGGCGGCGTAGTGAAA
ACCGGCACCTTTAACCAGTTTATCCGTGGCGGCATCGCCTTCGCCACGCCTCCGGGTACGCCACTGGCAC
CGAAAGCCCAGGAAGGCAAACACTTCCTGTTGCAGGAAAGTGAACCGAAAGAGTGGCGTGAATGGGGAAC
TGCGCTTCCCAAATAAGGTACCAAATTCCAGAAAAGAGACGCTGAAAAGCGTCTTTTTTCGTTTTGGTCC
TGGTCTGAGGAATGGTTGTAAGCTTGGCTGTTTTGGCGGATGAGAGAAGATTTTCAGCCTGATACAGATT
AAATCAGAACGCAGAAGCGGTCTGATAAAACAGAATTTGCCTGGCGGCAGTAGCGCGGTGGTCCCACCTG
ACCCCATGCCGAACTCAGAAGTGAAACGCCGTAGCGCCGATGGTAGTGTGGGGTCTCCCCATGCGAGAGT
AGGGAACTGCCAGGCATCAAATAAAACGAAAGGCTCAGTCGAAAGACTGGGCCTTTCGTTTTATCTGTTG
TTTGTCGGTGAACGCTCTCCTGAGTAGGACAAATCCGCCGGGAGCGGATTTGAACGTTGCGAAGCAACGG
CCCGGAGGGTGGCGGGCAGGACGCCCGCCATAAACTGCCAGGCATCAAATTAAGCAGAAGGCCATCCTGA
CGGATGGCCTTTTTGCGTTTCTACAAACTCTTTTGTTTATTTTTCTAAATACATTCAAATATGTATCCGC
TCATGAGACAATAACCCTGATAAATGCTTCAATAATATTGAAAAAGGAAGAGTATGAGTATTCAACATTT
CCGTGTCGCCCTTATTCCCTTTTTTGCGGCATTTTGCCTTCCTGTTTTTGCTCACCCAGAAACGCTGGTG
AAAGTAAAAGATGCTGAAGATCAGTTGGGTGCACGAGTGGGTTACATCGAACTGGATCTCAACAGCGGTA
AGATCCTTGAGAGTTTTCGCCCCGAAGAACGTTTTCCAATGATGAGCACTTTTAAAGTTCTGCTATGTGG
CGCGGTATTATCCCGTGTTGACGCCGGGCAAGAGCAACTCGGTCGCCGCATACACTATTCTCAGAATGAC
TTGGTTGAGTACTCACCAGTCACAGAAAAGCATCTTACGGATGGCATGACAGTAAGAGAATTATGCAGTG
CTGCCATAACCATGAGTGATAACACTGCGGCCAACTTACTTCTGACAACGATCGGAGGACCGAAGGAGCT
AACCGCTTTTTTGCACAACATGGGGGATCATGTAACTCGCCTTGATCGTTGGGAACCGGAGCTGAATGAA
GCCATACCAAACGACGAGCGTGACACCACGATGCCTGCAGCAATGGCAACAACGTTGCGCAAACTATTAA
CTGGCGAACTACTTACTCTAGCTTCCCGGCAACAATTAATAGACTGGATGGAGGCGGATAAAGTTGCAGG
ACCACTTCTGCGCTCGGCCCTTCCGGCTGGCTGGTTTATTGCTGATAAATCTGGAGCCGGTGAGCGTGGG
TCTCGCGGTATCATTGCAGCACTGGGGCCAGATGGTAAGCCCTCCCGTATCGTAGTTATCTACACGACGG
GGAGTCAGGCAACTATGGATGAACGAAATAGACAGATCGCTGAGATAGGTGCCTCACTGATTAAGCATTG
GTAACTGTCAGACCAAGTTTACTCATATATACTTTAGATTGATT
[125 nt withheld, positions 5785-5909]
C
[141 nt withheld, positions 5911-6051]
CCTTTGACGTTGGAGTCCACGTTCTTT
[37 nt withheld, positions 6079-6115]
ACCCTATCTCGGGCTATTCTTTTGATTTATAAGGGATTTTGCCGATTTCGGCCTATTGGTTAAAAAATGA
GCTGATTTAACAAAAATTTAACGCGAATTTTAACAAAATATTAACGTTTACAATTTAAAAGGATCTAGGT
GAAGATCCTTTTTGATAATCTCATGACCAAAATCCCTTAACGTGAGTTTTCGTTCCACTGAGCGTCAGAC
CCCGTAGAAAAGATCAAAGGATCTTCTTGAGATCCTTTTTTTCTGCGCGTAATCTGCTGCTTGCAAACAA
AAAAACCACCGCTACCAGCGGTGGTTTGTTTGCCGGATCAAGAGCTACCAACTCTTTTTCCGAAGGTAAC
TGGCTCAGCAGAGCGCAGATACCAAATACTGTCCTTCTAGTGTAGCCGTAGTTAGGCCACCACTTCAAGA
ACTCTGTAGCACCGCCTACATACCTCGCTCTGCTAATCCTGTTACCAGTGGCTGCTGCCAGTGGCGATAA
GTCGTGTCTTACCGGGTTGGACTCAAGACGATAGTTACCGGATAAGGCGCAGCGGTCGGGCTGAACGGGG
GGTTCGTGCACACAGCCCAGCTTGGAGCGAACGACCTACACCGAACTGAGATACCTACAGCGTGAGCTAT
GAGAAAGCGCCACGCTTCCCGAAGGGAGAAAGGCGGACAGGTATCCGGTAAGCGGCAGGGTCGGAACAGG
AGAGCGCACGAGGGAGCTTCCAGGGGGAAACGCCTGGTATCTTTATAGTCCTGTCGGGTTTCGCCACCTC
TGACTTGAGCGTCGATTTTTGTGATGCTCGTCAGGGGGGCGGAGCCTATGGAAAAACGCCAGCAACGCGG
CCTTTTTACGGTTCCTGGCCTTTTGCTGGCCTTTTGCTCACATGTTCTTTCCTGCGTTATCCCCTGATTC
TGTGGATAACCGTATTACCGCCTTTGAGTGAGCTGATACCGCTCGCCGCAGCCGAACGACCGAGCGCAGC
GAGTCAGTGAGCGAGGAAGCGGAAGAGCGCCTGATGCGGTATTTTCTCCTTACGCATCTGTGCGGTATTT
CACACCGCATAGGGTCATGGCTGCGCCCCGACACCCGCCAACACCCGCTGACGCGCCCTGACGGGCTTGT
CTGCTCCCGGCATCCGCTTACAGACAAGCTGTGACCGTCTCCGGGAGCTGCATGTGTCAGAGGTTTTCAC
CGTCATCACCGAAACGCGCGAGGCAGAAGGAGATGGCGCCCAACAGTCCCCCGGCCACGGGGCCTGCCAC
CATACCCACGCCGAAACAAGCGCTCATGAGCCCGAAGTGGCGAGCCCGATCTTCCCCATCGGTGATGTCG
GCGATATAGGCGCCAGCAACCGCACCTGTGGCGCCGGTGATGCCGGCCACGATGCGTCCGGCGTAGAGGA
TCTGCTCATGTTTGACAGCTTATCATCGATGCATAATGTGCCTGTCAAATGGACGAAGCAGGGATTCTGC
AAACCCTATGCTACTCCGTCAAGCCGTCAATTGTCTGATTCGTTACCAATTATGACAACTTGACGGCTAC
ATCATTCACTTTTTCTTCACAACCGGCACGGAACTCGCTCGGGCTGGCCCCGGTGCATTTTTTAAATACC
CGCGAGAAATAGAGTTGATCGTCAAAACCAACATTGCGACCGACGGTGGCGATAGGCATCCGGGTGGTGC
TCAAAAGCAGCTTCGCCTGGCTGATACGTTGGTCCTCGCGCCAGCTTAAGACGCTAATCCCTAACTGCTG
GCGGAAAAGATGTGACAGACGCGACGGCGACAAGCAAACATGCTGTGCGACGCTGGCGATATCAAAATTG
CTGTCTGCCAGGTGATCGCTGATGTACTGACAAGCCTCGCGTACCCGATTATCCATCGGTGGATGGAGCG
ACTCGTTAATCGCTTCCATGCGCCGCAGTAACAATTGCTCAAGCAGATTTATCGCCAGCAGCTCCGAATA
GCGCCCTTCCCCTTGCCCGGCGTTAATGATTTGCCCAAACAGGTCGCTGAAATGCGGCTGGTGCGCTTCA
TCCGGGCGAAAGAACCCCGTATTGGCAAATATTGACGGCCAGTTAAGCCATTCATGCCAGTAGGCGCGCG
GACGAAAGTAAACCCACTGGTGATACCATTCGCGAGCCTCCGGATGACGACCGTAGTGATGAATCTCTCC
TGGCGGGAACAGCAAAATATCACCCGGTCGGCAAACAAATTCTCGTCCCTGATTTTTCACCACCCCCTGA
CCGCGAATGGTGAGATTGAGAATATAACCTTTCATTCCCAGCGGTCGGTCGATAAAAAAATCGAGATAAC
CGTTGGCCTCAATCGGCGTTAAACCCGCCACCAGATGGGCATTAAACGAGTATCCCGGCAGCAGGGGATC
ATTTTGCGCTTCAGCCATACTTTTCATACTCCCGC
Features (pLannotate 1.2.2; 16 found; start..end, strand, type, name):
     10..294     +  promoter       araBAD promoter: araBAD; promoter of the L-arabinose operon of E. coli; the araC regulatory gene is transcribed in the opposite direction (Guzman et al., 1995)
    382..1059    +  CDS            yebS (fragment): YEBS_ECOLI - Experimental evidence at protein level: Swiss-Prot protein existence level 1. Component of a transport pathway that contributes to membrane integrity. From Escherichia coli (strain K12).
   1070..1681    +  CDS            yebS (fragment): YEBS_ECOLI - Experimental evidence at protein level: Swiss-Prot protein existence level 1. Component of a transport pathway that contributes to membrane integrity. From Escherichia coli (strain K12).
   1653..4283    +  CDS            yebT: YEBT_ECOLI - Experimental evidence at protein level: Swiss-Prot protein existence level 1. Component of a transport pathway that contributes to membrane integrity (PubMed:27795327). May directly span the intermembrane space, facilitating the transport of substrates across the periplasm (Probable). From Escherichia coli (strain K12).
   4449..4564    +  ncRNA          5S rRNA: Accession: RF00001 - 5S ribosomal RNA
   4568..4654    +  terminator     rrnB T1 terminator: Escherichia coli rrnB; transcription terminator T1 from the E. coli rrnB gene
   4746..4773    +  terminator     rrnB T2 terminator: transcription terminator T2 from the E. coli rrnB gene
   4792..4883    +  promoter       AmpR promoter: bla
   4884..5744    +  CDS            AmpR: β-lactamase; bla; confers resistance to ampicillin, carbenicillin, and related antibiotics
   5786..6166    +  rep_origin     M13 ori (sequence partly withheld): M13 bacteriophage origin of replication; arrow indicates direction of (+) strand synthesis
   6352..6939    +  rep_origin     ori: high-copy-number ColE1/pMB1/pBR322/pUC origin of replication
   7125..7176    -  misc_feature   bom (fragment): basis of mobility region from pBR322
   7292..7331    -  CDS            rop (fragment): Rop protein, which maintains plasmids at low copy number; rop
   7332..7517    -  CDS            TcR (fragment): tetracycline efflux protein; tet; confers resistance to tetracycline
   7527..7545    +  promoter       tet promoter (fragment): E. coli promoter for tetracycline efflux protein gene
   7635..8513    -  CDS            araC: L-arabinose regulatory protein; araC
