[The description below was written by a language model from this plasmid's Addgene catalogue record and pLannotate feature annotations shown in this document.]
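Description:
pBEL2802 is a pBAD-based bacterial expression plasmid (about 8.5 kb) that co-expresses a cysteine-depleted ("Cys-light") version of E. coli LetA together with its partner LetB, the products of the letA/letB (yebS/yebT) genes. These proteins are annotated as components of a transport pathway that contributes to membrane integrity, with LetB possibly spanning the periplasm. Expression is driven by the araBAD promoter, and the divergently transcribed araC regulator is carried on the plasmid, making transcription inducible with L-arabinose. The rrnB T1 and T2 terminators, with an adjacent 5S rRNA segment, lie downstream of the insert.

According to the record, LetA is encoded as two separate pieces rather than one continuous chain. The first covers residues 1-223 with a C124S substitution and carries an N-terminal 6xHis/2xQH tag followed by a TEV protease site, which allows affinity purification and tag removal. The second covers residues 224-427 with C266S and C343S. The feature table agrees with this, showing two adjacent yebS fragments separated by a short gap. The second fragment slightly overlaps the start of the full-length yebT reading frame, suggesting an operon-like layout is retained.

The plasmid is maintained through a high-copy ColE1/pUC-type origin and selected with ampicillin via β-lactamase. It also contains an M13 phage origin and nonfunctional pBR322 remnants (bom, rop, TcR and tet promoter fragments). The record gives no purpose beyond expression of Cys-light LetA with LetB. Cysteine-depleted backgrounds of this kind are commonly used for site-specific cysteine introduction in crosslinking or labelling experiments, but this use is not stated here.
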