Addgene plasmid #232509: pBEL2802
Purpose: Expression plasmid of Cys-light LetA with LetB
Depositing lab: Gira Bhabha & Damian Ekiert. Depositing organization: Johns Hopkins University and School of Medicine. Publication: LetA defines a structurally distinct transporter family. Santarossa CC, Li Y, Yousef S, Hasdemir HS, Rodriguez CC, Haase MAB, Baek M, Coudray N, Pavek JG, Focke KN, Silverberg AL, Bautista C, Yeh JT, Marty MT, Baker D, Tajkhorshid E, Ekiert DC, Bhabha G. Nature. 2026 Jan 21. doi: 10.1038/s41586-025-09990-0. PubMed 41565823.
Backbone
  Vector backbone: pBAD
  Vector type: Bacterial Expression
Growth in bacteria
  Bacterial resistance: Ampicillin, 100 μg/mL
  Growth temperature: 37°C
  Growth strain: DH5alpha
  Copy number: High Copy
Gene/Insert
  Gene/Insert name: YebST (alt name: LetAB)
  Species: E. coli
  Mutation: [6xHis2xQH-TEV-LetA1(1-223,C124S)]-[LetA2(224-427,C266S,C343S)]
  Entrez Gene: letA (a.k.a. b1833, ECK1832, yebS); letB (a.k.a. b1834, ECK1833, yebT)
  Promoter: araBAD
  Tag / fusion protein: 6xHis2xQH-TEV (N terminal on insert)
  Cloning method: Gibson Cloning
Terms and licenses: Academic/Nonprofit Terms; Industry Terms: Not Available to Industry
Depositor comments: Please visit https://doi.org/10.1101/2025.03.21.644421 for bioRxiv preprint.
How to cite: pBEL2802 was a gift from Gira Bhabha & Damian Ekiert (Addgene plasmid # 232509 ; http://n2t.net/addgene:232509 ; RRID:Addgene_232509)
